Addgene plasmid #78312: pMJ922
Purpose: Expression of His6-MBP-tagged Cas9-NLS-EGFP protein in E. coli
Depositing lab: Martin Jinek. Depositing organization: University of Zurich. Publication: Maximizing mutagenesis with solubilized CRISPR-Cas9 ribonucleoprotein complexes. Burger A, Lindsay H, Felker A, Hess C, Anders C, Chiavacci E, Zaugg J, Weber LM, Catena R, Jinek M, Robinson MD, Mosimann C. Development. 2016 Apr 29. pii: dev.134809. 10.1242/dev.134809 PubMed 27130213.
Backbone
  Vector backbone: pET His6 MBP N10 TEV LIC cloning vector (2C-T)
  Backbone manufacturer: Scott Gradia
  Backbone size w/o insert (bp): 5938
  Total vector size (bp): 10927
  Vector type: Bacterial Expression
Growth in bacteria
  Bacterial resistance: Ampicillin, 100 μg/mL
  Growth temperature: 37°C
  Growth strain: DH5alpha
  Copy number: Low Copy
Gene/Insert
  Gene/Insert name: SpCas9 (alt names: Cas9; Csn1)
  Species: Streptococcus pyogenes
  Insert size (bp): 4989
  Mutation: human codon-optimized gene sequence
  GenBank ID: NP_269215
  Promoter: T7
  Tag / fusion protein: His6-MBP-TEV (N terminal on backbone); HA-2xNLS-EGFP-NLS (C terminal on insert)
  Cloning method: Ligation Independent Cloning
  Sequencing primers: 5′ MalE FW; 3′ T7 terminator
Terms and licenses: Academic/Nonprofit Terms; Industry Terms: Not Available to Industry
How to cite: pMJ922 was a gift from Martin Jinek (Addgene plasmid # 78312 ; http://n2t.net/addgene:78312 ; RRID:Addgene_78312)
