[The description below was written by a language model from this plasmid's Addgene catalogue record and pLannotate feature annotations shown in this document.]
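Description:
pMJ922 is a bacterial expression plasmid for producing recombinant Streptococcus pyogenes Cas9 as a fluorescent, nuclear-targeted fusion protein in E. coli. It is built on a pET-type ligation-independent cloning backbone (His6-MBP-N10-TEV, series 2C-T) and totals about 10.9 kb. Propagation relies on a ColE1/pBR322-family origin together with the rop gene and bom region, consistent with the low copy number listed in the record. Selection is by ampicillin through the β-lactamase gene. The annotated tetracycline-resistance sequences are only fragments left over from the pBR322 lineage, split by the expression cassette, and do not constitute a working marker.

The expression cassette runs from a T7 promoter and the phage T7 gene 10 ribosome binding site to a T7 terminator, so it needs a host that supplies T7 RNA polymerase. The open reading frame begins with a 6xHis tag and a cytosolic maltose-binding protein lacking its signal sequence, followed by a TEV protease site, so the affinity and solubility tags can be removed after purification. Next comes the human codon-optimized SpCas9 coding sequence (insert of roughly 5 kb), which carries a C-terminal HA epitope, two nuclear localization signals, EGFP and a further NLS. The automated annotation labels the fluorescent protein as SiriusGFP, an EGFP derivative, whereas the catalogue entry calls it EGFP. The HA, NLS and TEV elements are not annotated individually in the feature table. A short hit to a T7 gene 10-derived solubility tag just upstream of the terminator is probably backbone sequence.

The purified Cas9-NLS-EGFP protein is intended for assembly with guide RNA into ribonucleoprotein complexes for genome editing. EGFP allows the delivered protein to be visualized, and the NLS sequences direct it to the nucleus. The associated publication concerns maximizing mutagenesis with solubilized Cas9 ribonucleoproteins.
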