Features (pLannotate 1.2.2; 17 found; start..end, strand, type, name):
   3048..4148    -  CDS            MBP: maltose binding protein from E. coli; malE (mutated); This version of the gene does not encode a signal sequence, so MBP will remain in the cytosol.
   4158..4175    -  CDS            6xHis: 6xHis affinity tag
   4195..4217    -  RBS            RBS: efficient ribosome binding site from bacteriophage T7 gene 10 (Olins and Rangwala, 1989)
   4306..4324    -  promoter       T7 promoter: promoter for bacteriophage T7 RNA polymerase
   4346..5246    +  CDS            TcR (fragment): tetracycline efflux protein; tet; confers resistance to tetracycline
   5488..5868    -  CDS            YPB1_ECOLX: Protein predicted: Swiss-Prot protein existence level 4. From Escherichia coli.
   5885..6076    +  CDS            rop: Rop protein, which maintains plasmids at low copy number; rop
   6178..6317    +  misc_feature   bom: basis of mobility region from pBR322
   6503..7091    -  rep_origin     ori: high-copy-number ColE1/pMB1/pBR322/pUC origin of replication
   7262..8122    -  CDS            AmpR: β-lactamase; bla; confers resistance to ampicillin, carbenicillin, and related antibiotics
   8123..8227    -  promoter       AmpR promoter: bla
   8340..8368    +  promoter       tet promoter: E. coli promoter for tetracycline efflux protein gene
   8416..8708    +  CDS            TcR (fragment): tetracycline efflux protein; tet; confers resistance to tetracycline
   8734..8781    -  terminator     T7 terminator: transcription terminator for bacteriophage T7 RNA polymerase
   8789..8838    -  CDS            SET1 (fragment): solubility-enhancement tag derived from T7 phage gene 10B
   8954..9667    -  CDS            SiriusGFP: enhanced GFP (EGFP) derivative that exhibits robust folding and enhanced photostability (Zhong et al., 2019) mammalian codon-optimized
   9803..2963    -  CDS            cas9 (across the origin): CAS9_STRP1 - Also known as csn1 From Streptococcus pyogenes serotype M1.
>Addgene plasmid #78312 | pMJ922 | addgene full sequence | sequence record 457381 | Addgene NGS Result
TAGGCGTCGTGGGCGTGGTGGTAGTTGTTGATCTCGCGCACTTTGTAAAACTGGAAATCCTTCCGGAAAT
CGGACACCAGCTTGGACTTCAGGGTGATCACTTTCACTTCCCGGATCAGTTTGTCGTTCTCGTCGTACTT
AGTGTTCATCCGGGAGTCCAGGATCTGTGCCACGTGCTTTGTGATCTGCCGGGTTTCCACCAGCTGTCTC
TTGATGAAGCCGGCCTTATCCAGTTCGCTCAGGCCGCCTCTCTCGGCCTTGGTCAGATTGTCGAACTTCC
TCTGGGTAATCAGCTTGGCATTCAGCAGCTGGCGCCAGTAGTTCTTCATCTTCTTCACGACCTCTTCGGA
GGGCACGTTGTCGCTCTTGCCCCGGTTCTTGTCGCTCCGAGTCAGCACTTTGTTATCGATGGAGTCGTCC
TTCAGAAAGCTCTGAGGCACGATATGGTCCACATCGTAGTCGGACAGCCGGTTGATGTCCAGTTCCTGGT
CCACGTACATATCCCGCCCATTCTGCAGGTAGTACAGGTACAGCTTCTCGTTCTGCAGCTGGGTGTTTTC
CACGGGGTGTTCTTTCAGGATCTGGCTGCCCAGCTCTTTGATGCCCTCTTCGATCCGCTTCATTCTCTCG
CGGCTGTTCTTCTGTCCCTTCTGGGTGGTCTGGTTCTCTCTGGCCATTTCGATCACGATGTTCTCGGGCT
TGTGCCGGCCCATCACTTTCACGAGCTCGTCCACCACCTTCACTGTCTGCAGGATGCCCTTCTTAATGGC
GGGGCTGCCGGCCAGATTGGCAATGTGCTCGTGCAGGCTATCGCCCTGGCCGGACACCTGGGCTTTCTGG
ATGTCCTCTTTAAAGGTCAGGCTGTCGTCGTGGATCAGCTGCATGAAGTTTCTGTTGGCGAAGCCGTCGG
ACTTCAGGAAATCCAGGATTGTCTTGCCGGACTGCTTGTCCCGGATGCCGTTGATCAGCTTCCGGCTCAG
CCTGCCCCAGCCGGTGTATCTCCGCCGCTTCAGCTGCTTCATCACTTTGTCGTCGAACAGGTGGGCATAG
GTTTTCAGCCGTTCCTCGATCATCTCTCTGTCCTCAAACAGTGTCAGGGTCAGCACGATATCTTCCAGAA
TGTCCTCGTTTTCCTCATTGTCCAGGAAGTCCTTGTCCTTGATAATTTTCAGCAGATCGTGGTATGTGCC
CAGGGAGGCGTTGAACCGATCTTCCACGCCGGAGATTTCCACGGAGTCGAAGCACTCGATTTTCTTGAAG
TAGTCCTCTTTCAGCTGCTTCACGGTCACTTTCCGGTTGGTCTTGAACAGCAGGTCCACGATGGCTTTTT
TCTGCTCGCCGCTCAGGAAGGCGGGCTTTCTCATTCCCTCGGTCACGTATTTCACTTTGGTCAGCTCGTT
GTACACGGTGAAGTACTCGTACAGCAGGCTGTGCTTGGGCAGCACCTTCTCGTTGGGCAGGTTCTTATCG
AAGTTGGTCATCCGCTCGATGAAGCTCTGGGCGCTGGCGCCCTTGTCCACCACTTCCTCGAAGTTCCAGG
GGGTGATGGTTTCCTCGCTCTTTCTGGTCATCCAGGCGAATCTGCTGTTTCCCCTGGCCAGAGGGCCCAC
GTAGTAGGGGATGCGGAAGGTCAGGATCTTCTCGATCTTTTCCCGGTTGTCCTTCAGGAATGGGTAAAAA
TCTTCCTGCCGCCGCAGAATGGCGTGCAGCTCTCCCAGGTGGATCTGGTGGGGGATGCTGCCGTTGTCGA
AGGTCCGCTGCTTCCGCAGCAGGTCCTCTCTGTTCAGCTTCACGAGCAGTTCCTCGGTGCCGTCCATCTT
TTCCAGGATGGGCTTGATGAACTTGTAGAACTCTTCCTGGCTGGCTCCGCCATCGATGTAGCCGGCGTAG
CCGTTCTTGCTCTGGTCGAAGAAAATCTCTTTGTACTTCTCAGGCAGCTGCTGCCGCACGAGAGCTTTCA
GCAGGGTCAGGTCCTGGTGGTGCTCGTCGTATCTCTTGATCATAGAGGCGCTCAGGGGGGCCTTGGTGAT
CTCGGTGTTCACTCTCAGGATGTCGCTCAGCAGGATGGCGTCGGACAGGTTCTTGGCGGCCAGAAACAGG
TCGGCGTACTGGTCGCCGATCTGGGCCAGCAGGTTGTCCAGGTCGTCGTCGTAGGTGTCCTTGCTCAGCT
GCAGTTTGGCATCCTCGGCCAGGTCGAAGTTGCTCTTGAAGTTGGGGGTCAGGCCCAGGCTCAGGGCAAT
CAGGTTGCCGAACAGGCCATTCTTCTTCTCGCCGGGCAGCTGGGCGATCAGATTTTCCAGCCGTCTGCTC
TTGCTCAGTCTGGCAGACAGGATGGCCTTGGCGTCCACGCCGCTGGCGTTGATGGGGTTTTCCTCGAACA
GCTGGTTGTAGGTCTGCACCAGCTGGATGAACAGCTTGTCCACGTCGCTGTTGTCGGGGTTCAGGTCGCC
CTCGATCAGGAAGTGGCCCCGGAACTTGATCATGTGGGCCAGGGCCAGATAGATCAGCCGCAGGTCGGCC
TTGTCGGTGCTGTCCACCAGTTTCTTTCTCAGGTGGTAGATGGTGGGGTACTTCTCGTGGTAGGCCACCT
CGTCCACGATGTTGCCGAAGATGGGGTGCCGCTCGTGCTTCTTATCCTCTTCCACCAGGAAGGACTCTTC
CAGTCTGTGGAAGAAGCTGTCGTCCACCTTGGCCATCTCGTTGCTGAAGATCTCTTGCAGATAGCAGATC
CGGTTCTTCCGTCTGGTGTATCTTCTTCTGGCGGTTCTCTTCAGCCGGGTGGCCTCGGCTGTTTCTCCGC
TGTCGAACAGCAGGGCGCCGATCAGGTTCTTCTTGATGCTGTGCCGGTCGGTGTTGCCCAGCACCTTGAA
TTTCTTGCTGGGCACCTTGTACTCGTCGGTGATCACGGCCCAGCCCACAGAGTTGGTGCCGATGTCCAGG
CCGATGCTGTACTTCTTGTCCATGGTGGCATTGGATTGGAAGTACAGGTTTTCCTCGATCCCGAGGTTGT
TGTTATTGTTATTGTTGTTGTTGTTCGAGCTCGAATTAGTCTGCGCGTCTTTCAGGGCTTCATCGACAGT
CTGACGACCGCTGGCGGCGTTGATCACCGCAGTACGCACGGCATACCAGAAAGCGGACATCTGCGGGATG
TTCGGCATGATTTCACCTTTCTGGGCGTTTTCCATAGTGGCGGCAATACGTGGATCTTTCGCCAACTCTT
CCTCGTAAGACTTCAGCGCTACGGCACCCAGCGGTTTGTCTTTATTAACCGCTTCCAGACCTTCATCAGT
CAGCAGATAGTTTTCGAGGAACTCTTTTGCCAGCTCTTTGTTCGGACTGGCGGCGTTAATACCTGCGCTC
AGCACGCCAACGAACGGTTTGGATGGTTGACCCTTGAAGGTCGGCAGTACCGTTACACCATAATTCACTT
TGCTGGTGTCGATGTTGGACCATGCCCACGGGCCGTTGATGGTCATCGCTGTTTCGCCTTTATTAAAGGC
AGCTTCTGCGATGGAGTAATCGGTGTCTGCATTCATGTGTTTGTTTTTAATCAGGTCAACCAGGAAGGTC
AGACCCGCTTTCGCGCCAGCGTTATCCACGCCCACGTCTTTAATGTCGTACTTGCCGTTTTCATACTTGA
ACGCATAACCCCCGTCAGCAGCAATCAGCGGCCAGGTGAAGTACGGTTCTTGCAGGTTGAACATCAGCGC
GCTCTTACCTTTCGCTTTCAGTTCTTTATCCAGCGCCGGGATCTCTTCCCAGGTTTTTGGCGGGTTCGGC
AGCAGATCTTTGTTATAAATCAGCGATAACGCTTCAACAGCGATCGGGTAAGCAATCAGCTTGCCGTTGT
AACGTACGGCATCCCAGGTAAACGGATACAGCTTGTCCTGGAACGCTTTGTCCGGGGTGATTTCAGCCAA
CAGGCCAGATTGAGCGTAGCCACCAAAGCGGTCGTGTGCCCAGAAGATAATGTCAGGGCCATCGCCAGTT
GCCGCAACCTGTGGGAATTTCTCTTCCAGTTTATCCGGATGCTCAACGGTGACTTTAATTCCGGTATCTT
TCTCGAATTTCTTACCGACTTCAGCGAGACCGTTATAGCCTTTATCGCCGTTAATCCAGATTACCAGTTT
ACCTTCTTCGATTTTCATAGAAGAACCATGGTGATGGTGATGGTGAGAAGATTTCATATGTATATCTCCT
TCTTAAAGTTAAACAAAATTATTTCTAGAACTCGAGTCCTGCAGGGCGGCCGCTTAATTAAAGAGCTCTC
CGGAGCCGGCACTAGAGGGAAACCGTTGTGGTCTCCCTATAGTGAGTCGTATTAATTTCGCGGGATCGAG
ATCTCGATCCTCTACGCCGGACGCATCGTGGCCGGCATCACCGGCGCCACAGGTGCGGTTGCTGGCGCCT
ATATCGCCGACATCACCGATGGGGAAGATCGGGCTCGCCACTTCGGGCTCATGAGCGCTTGTTTCGGCGT
GGGTATGGTGGCAGGCCCCGTGGCCGGGGGACTGTTGGGCGCCATCTCCTTGCATGCACCATTCCTTGCG
GCGGCGGTGCTCAACGGCCTCAACCTACTACTGGGCTGCTTCCTAATGCAGGAGTCGCATAAGGGAGAGC
GTCGACCGATGCCCTTGAGAGCCTTCAACCCAGTCAGCTCCTTCCGGTGGGCGCGGGGCATGACTATCGT
CGCCGCACTTATGACTGTCTTCTTTATCATGCAACTCGTAGGACAGGTGCCGGCAGCGCTCTGGGTCATT
TTCGGCGAGGACCGCTTTCGCTGGAGCGCGACGATGATCGGCCTGTCGCTTGCGGTATTCGGAATCTTGC
ACGCCCTCGCTCAAGCCTTCGTCACTGGTCCCGCCACCAAACGTTTCGGCGAGAAGCAGGCCATTATCGC
CGGCATGGCGGCCGACGCGCTGGGCTACGTCTTGCTGGCGTTCGCGACGCGAGGCTGGATGGCCTTCCCC
ATTATGATTCTTCTCGCTTCCGGCGGCATCGGGATGCCCGCGTTGCAGGCCATGCTGTCCAGGCAGGTAG
ATGACGACCATCAGGGACAGCTTCAAGGATCGCTCGCGGCTCTTACCAGCCTAACTTCGATCATTGGACC
GCTGATCGTCACGGCGATTTATGCCGCCTCGGCGAGCACATGGAACGGGTTGGCATGGATTGTAGGCGCC
GCCCTATACCTTGTCTGCCTCCCCGCGTTGCGTCGCGGTGCATGGAGCCGGGCCACCTCGACCTGAATGG
AAGCCGGCGGCACCTCGCTAACGGATTCACCACTCCAAGAATTGGAGCCAATCAATTCTTGCGGAGAACT
GTGAATGCGCAAACCAACCCTTGGCAGAACATATCCATCGCGTCCGCCATCTCCAGCAGCCGCACGCGGC
GCATCTCGGGCAGCGTTGGGTCCTGGCCACGGGTGCGCATGATCGTGCTCCTGTCGTTGAGGACCCGGCT
AGGCTGGCGGGGTTGCCTTACTGGTTAGCAGAATGAATCACCGATACGCGAGCGAACGTGAAGCGACTGC
TGCTGCAAAACGTCTGCGACCTGAGCAACAACATGAATGGTCTTCGGTTTCCGTGTTTCGTAAAGTCTGG
AAACGCGGAAGTCAGCGCCCTGCACCATTATGTTCCGGATCTGCATCGCAGGATGCTGCTGGCTACCCTG
TGGAACACCTACATCTGTATTAACGAAGCGCTGGCATTGACCCTGAGTGATTTTTCTCTGGTCCCGCCGC
ATCCATACCGCCAGTTGTTTACCCTCACAACGTTCCAGTAACCGGGCATGTTCATCATCAGTAACCCGTA
TCGTGAGCATCCTCTCTCGTTTCATCGGTATCATTACCCCCATGAACAGAAATCCCCCTTACACGGAGGC
ATCAGTGACCAAACAGGAAAAAACCGCCCTTAACATGGCCCGCTTTATCAGAAGCCAGACATTAACGCTT
CTGGAGAAACTCAACGAGCTGGACGCGGATGAACAGGCAGACATCTGTGAATCGCTTCACGACCACGCTG
ATGAGCTTTACCGCAGCTGCCTCGCGCGTTTCGGTGATGACGGTGAAAACCTCTGACACATGCAGCTCCC
GGAGACGGTCACAGCTTGTCTGTAAGCGGATGCCGGGAGCAGACAAGCCCGTCAGGGCGCGTCAGCGGGT
GTTGGCGGGTGTCGGGGCGCAGCCATGACCCAGTCACGTAGCGATAGCGGAGTGTATACTGGCTTAACTA
TGCGGCATCAGAGCAGATTGTACTGAGAGTGCACCATTGCGGTGTGAAATACCGCACAGATGCGTAAGGA
GAAAATACCGCATCAGGCGCTCTTCCGCTTCCTCGCTCACTGACTCGCTGCGCTCGGTCGTTCGGCTGCG
GCGAGCGGTATCAGCTCACTCAAAGGCGGTAATACGGTTATCCACAGAATCAGGGGATAACGCAGGAAAG
AACATGTGAGCAAAAGGCCAGCAAAAGGCCAGGAACCGTAAAAAGGCCGCGTTGCTGGCGTTTTTCCATA
GGCTCCGCCCCCCTGACGAGCATCACAAAAATCGACGCTCAAGTCAGAGGTGGCGAAACCCGACAGGACT
ATAAAGATACCAGGCGTTTCCCCCTGGAAGCTCCCTCGTGCGCTCTCCTGTTCCGACCCTGCCGCTTACC
GGATACCTGTCCGCCTTTCTCCCTTCGGGAAGCGTGGCGCTTTCTCATAGCTCACGCTGTAGGTATCTCA
GTTCGGTGTAGGTCGTTCGCTCCAAGCTGGGCTGTGTGCACGAACCCCCCGTTCAGCCCGACCGCTGCGC
CTTATCCGGTAACTATCGTCTTGAGTCCAACCCGGTAAGACACGACTTATCGCCACTGGCAGCAGCCACT
GGTAACAGGATTAGCAGAGCGAGGTATGTAGGCGGTGCTACAGAGTTCTTGAAGTGGTGGCCTAACTACG
GCTACACTAGAAGGACAGTATTTGGTATCTGCGCTCTGCTGAAGCCAGTTACCTTCGGAAAAAGAGTTGG
TAGCTCTTGATCCGGCAAACAAACCACCGCTGGTAGCGGTGGTTTTTTTGTTTGCAAGCAGCAGATTACG
CGCAGAAAAAAAGGATCTCAAGAAGATCCTTTGATCTTTTCTACGGGGTCTGACGCTCAGTGGAACGAAA
ACTCACGTTAAGGGATTTTGGTCATGAGATTATCAAAAAGGATCTTCACCTAGATCCTTTTAAATTAAAA
ATGAAGTTTTAAATCAATCTAAAGTATATATGAGTAAACTTGGTCTGACAGTTACCAATGCTTAATCAGT
GAGGCACCTATCTCAGCGATCTGTCTATTTCGTTCATCCATAGTTGCCTGACTCCCCGTCGTGTAGATAA
CTACGATACGGGAGGGCTTACCATCTGGCCCCAGTGCTGCAATGATACCGCGAGACCCACGCTCACCGGC
TCCAGATTTATCAGCAATAAACCAGCCAGCCGGAAGGGCCGAGCGCAGAAGTGGTCCTGCAACTTTATCC
GCCTCCATCCAGTCTATTAATTGTTGCCGGGAAGCTAGAGTAAGTAGTTCGCCAGTTAATAGTTTGCGCA
ACGTTGTTGCCATTGCTGCAGGCATCGTGGTGTCACGCTCGTCGTTTGGTATGGCTTCATTCAGCTCCGG
TTCCCAACGATCAAGGCGAGTTACATGATCCCCCATGTTGTGCAAAAAAGCGGTTAGCTCCTTCGGTCCT
CCGATCGTTGTCAGAAGTAAGTTGGCCGCAGTGTTATCACTCATGGTTATGGCAGCACTGCATAATTCTC
TTACTGTCATGCCATCCGTAAGATGCTTTTCTGTGACTGGTGAGTACTCAACCAAGTCATTCTGAGAATA
GTGTATGCGGCGACCGAGTTGCTCTTGCCCGGCGTCAACACGGGATAATACCGCGCCACATAGCAGAACT
TTAAAAGTGCTCATCATTGGAAAACGTTCTTCGGGGCGAAAACTCTCAAGGATCTTACCGCTGTTGAGAT
CCAGTTCGATGTAACCCACTCGTGCACCCAACTGATCTTCAGCATCTTTTACTTTCACCAGCGTTTCTGG
GTGAGCAAAAACAGGAAGGCAAAATGCCGCAAAAAAGGGAATAAGGGCGACACGGAAATGTTGAATACTC
ATACTCTTCCTTTTTCAATGTTATTGAAGCATTTATCAGGGTTATTGTCTCATGAGCGGATACATATTTG
AATGTATTTAGAAAAATAAACAAATAGGGGTTCCGCGCACATTTCCCCGAAAAGTGCCACCTGACGTCTA
AGAAACCATTATTATCATGACATTAACCTATAAAAATAGGCGTATCACGAGGCCCTTTCGTCTTCAAGAA
TTCTCATGTTTGACAGCTTATCATCGATAAGCTTTAATGCGGTAGTTTATCACAGTTAAATTGCTAACGC
AGTCAGGCACCGTGTATGAAATCTAACAATGCGCTCATCGTCATCCTCGGCACCGTCACCCTGGATGCTG
TAGGCATAGGCTTGGTTATGCCGGTACTGCCGGGCCTCTTGCGGGATATCGTCCATTCCGACAGCATCGC
CAGTCACTATGGCGTGCTGCTAGCGCTATATGCGTTGATGCAATTTCTATGCGCACCCGTTCTCGGAGCA
CTGTCCGACCGCTTTGGCCGCCGCCCAGTCCTGCTCGCTTCGCTACTTGGAGCCACTATCGACTACGCGA
TCATGGCGACCACACCCGTCCTGTGGATATCCGGATATAGTTCCTCCTTTCAGCAAAAAACCCCTCAAGA
CCCGTTTAGAGGCCCCAAGGGGTTATGCTAGTTATTGCTCAGCGGTGGCAGCAGCCAACTCAGCTTCCTT
TCGGGCTTTGTTAGCAGCCGGATCAGCGCGCACGCGTGGTACCGGCCGGCCACCAGGTGGCGCGCCGCGA
TCGCGGATCCGTTATCCACTTCCAATGTTATTACTCAACTTTTCGTTTTTTCTTAGGTGACCCCTTGTAC
AGCTCGTCCATGCCGAGAGTGATCCCGGCGGCGGTCACGAACTCCAGCAGGACCATGTGATCGCGCTTCT
CGTTGGGGTCTTTGCTCAGCTTGGACTGGGTGCTCAGGTAGTGGTTGTCGGGCAGCAGCACGGGGCCGTC
GCCGATGGGGGTGTTCTGCTGGTAGTGGTCGGCGAGCTGCACGCTGCCGTCCTCGACGTTGTGGCGGATC
TTGAAGTTCGCCTTGATGCCGTTCTTCTGCTTGTCGGCCGTGATATAGACGTTGTGGCTGTTGAAGTTGT
ACTCCAGCTTGTGCCCCAGGATGTTGCCGTCCTCCTTGAAGTCGATGCCCTTCAGCTCGATGCGGTTCAC
CAGGGTGTCGCCCTCGAACTTCACCTCGGCGCGGGTCTTGTAGGTGCCGTCGTCCTTGAAGGAGATGGTG
CGCTCCTGGACGTAGCCTTCGGGCATGGCGGACTTGAAGAAGTCGTGCTGCTTCATGTGGTCGGGGTAGC
GGCTGAAGCACTGCACGCCGTAGGTCAGGGTGGTCACGAGGGTGGGCCAGGGCACGGGCAGCTTGCCGGT
GGTGCAGATGAACTTCAGGGTCAGCTTGCCGTTGGTGGCATCGCCCTCGCCCTCGCCGCGCACGCTGAAC
TTGTGGCCGTTTACGTCGCCGTCCAGCTCGACCAGGATGGGCACCACCCCGGTGAACAGCTCCTCGCCCT
TGCTCACGGATCCGCTGCTGCCGTTGCTCCCACTACCAATGCCGTCCACTTTCCGCTTTTTCTTAGGATC
TTCCACCTTGCGTTTTTTCTTGGGGGAGCCGCTGCCCAGGCTGGCATAATCGGGCACGTCATAGGGATAG
GCGTCGCCTCCCAGCTGAGACAGGTCGATCCGTGTCTCGTACAGGCCGGTGATGCTCTGGTGGATCAGGG
TGGCGTCCAGCACCTCTTTGGTGCTGGTGTACCTCTTCCGGTCGATGGTGGTGTCAAAGTACTTGAAGGC
GGCAGGGGCTCCCAGATTGGTCAGGGTAAACAGGTGGATGATATTCTCGGCCTGCTCTCTGATAGGCTTG
TCTCTGTGCTTGTTGTAGGCGCTCAGCACCTTGTCCAGATTAGCGTCGGCCAGGATCACTCTCTTGGAGA
ACTCGCTGATCTGCTCGATGATCTCGTCCAGGTAGTGTTTGTGCTGTTCCACAAACAGCTGTTTCTGCTC
ATTATCCTCGGGGGAGCCCTTCAGCTTCTCATAGTGGCTGGCCAGGTACAGGAAGTTCACATATTTGGAG
GGCAGGGCCAGTTCGTTTCCCTTCTGCAGTTCGCCGGCAGAGGCCAGCATTCTCTTCCGGCCGTTTTCCA
GCTCGAACAGGGAGTACTTAGGCAGCTTGATGATCAGGTCCTTTTTCACTTCTTTGTAGCCCTTGGCTTC
CAGAAAGTCGATGGGATTCTTCTCGAAGCTGCTTCTTTCCATGATGGTGATCCCCAGCAGCTCTTTCACA
CTCTTCAGTTTCTTGGACTTGCCCTTTTCCACTTTGGCCACCACCAGCACAGAATAGGCCACGGTGGGGC
TGTCGAAGCCGCCGTACTTCTTAGGGTCCCAGTCCTTCTTTCTGGCGATCAGCTTGTCGCTGTTCCTCTT
GGGCAGGATAGACTCTTTGCTGAAGCCGCCTGTCTGCACCTCGGTCTTTTTCACGATATTCACTTGGGGC
ATAGACAGCACTTTCCGCACGGTGGCAAAGTCCCGGCCCTTATCCCACACGATCTCGCCTGTTTCGCCGT
TTGTCTCGATCAGAGGCCGCTTCCGGATCTCGCCGTTGGCCAGGGTAATCTCGGTCTTGAAAAAGTTCAT
GATGTTGCTGTAGAAGAAGTACTTGGCGGTAGCCTTGCCGATTTCCTGCTCGCTCTTGGCGATCATCTTC
CGCACGTCGTACACCTTGTAGTCGCCGTACACGAACTCGCTTTCCAGCTTAGGGTACTTTTTGATCAGGG
CGGTTCCCACGACGGCGTTCAGG
