>Addgene plasmid #78312 | pMJ922 | addgene partial sequence | sequence record 149078 | EGFP-N 5'-CGTCGCCGTCCAGCTCGACCAG-3'
CCTTGCTCACGGATCCGCTGCTGCCGTTGCTCCCACTACCAATGCCGTCCACTTTCCGCTTTTTCTTAGG
ATCTTCCACCTTGCGTTTTTTCTTGGGGGAGCCGCTGCCCAGGCTGGCATAATCGGGCACGTCATAGGGA
TAGGCGTCGCCTCCCAGCTGAGACAGGTCGATCCGTGTCTCGTACAGGCCGGTGATGCTCTGGTGGATCA
GGGTGGCGTCCAGCACCTCTTTGGTGCTGGTGTACCTCTTCCGGTCGATGGTGGTGTCAAAGTACTTGAA
GGCGGCAGGGGCTCCCAGATTGGTCAGGGTAAACAGGTGGATGATATTCTCGGCCTGCTCTCTGATAGGC
TTGTCTCTGTGCTTGTTGTAGGCGCTCAGCACCTTGTCCAGATTAGCGTCGGCCAGGATCACTCTCTTGG
AGAACTCGCTGATCTGCTCGATGATCTCGTCCAGGTAGTGTTTGTGCTGTTCCACAAACAGCTGTTTCTG
CTCATTATCCTCGGGGGAGCCCTTCAGCTTCTCATAGTGGCTGGCCAGGTACAGGAAGTTCACATATTTG
GAGGGCAGGGCCAGTTCGTTTCCCTTCTGCAGTTCGCCGGCAGAGGCCAGCATTCTCTTCCGGCCGTTTT
CCAGCTCGAACAGGGAGTACTTAGGCAGCTTGATGATCAGGTCCTTTTTCACTTCTTTGTAGCC
