>Addgene plasmid #78312 | pMJ922 | addgene partial sequence | sequence record 149079 | MBP-F 5'-GATGAAGCCCTGAAAGACGCGCAG-3'
ATAACAATAACAACAACCTCGGGATCGAGGAAAACCTGTACTTCCAATCCAATGCCACCATGGACAAGAA
GTACAGCATCGGCCTGGACATCGGCACCAACTCTGTGGGCTGGGCCGTGATCACCGACGAGTACAAGGTG
CCCAGCAAGAAATTCAAGGTGCTGGGCAACACCGACCGGCACAGCATCAAGAAGAACCTGATCGGCGCCC
TGCTGTTCGACAGCGGAGAAACAGCCGAGGCCACCCGGCTGAAGAGAACCGCCAGAAGAAGATACACCAG
ACGGAAGAACCGGATCTGCTATCTGCAAGAGATCTTCAGCAACGAGATGGCCAAGGTGGACGACAGCTTC
TTCCACAGACTGGAAGAGTCCTTCCTGGTGGAAGAGGATAAGAAGCACGAGCGGCACCCCATCTTCGGCA
ACATCGTGGACGAGGTGGCCTACCACGAGAAGTACCCCACCATCTACCACCTGAGAAAGAAACTGGTGGA
CAGCACCGACAAGGCCGACCTGCGGCTGATCTATCTGGCCCTGGCCCACATGATCAAGTTCCGGGGCCAC
TTCCTGATCGAGGGCGACCTGAACCCCGACAACAGCGACGTGGACAAGCTGTTCATCCAGCTGGTGCAGA
CCTACAACCAGCTGTTCGAGGAAAACCCCATCAACGCCAGCGGCGTGGACGCCAAGGCCATCCTGTCTGC
CAGACTGAGCAAGAGCAGACGGCTGGAAAATCTGATCGCC
